>Addgene plasmid #173789 | pαH-S-GSAS-P1-like | addgene full sequence | sequence record 340758 | Addgene NGS Result
GGTCGACATTGATTATTGACTAGTTATTAATAGTAATCAATTACGGGGTCATTAGTTCATAGCCCATATA
TGGAGTTCCGCGTTACATAACTTACGGTAAATGGCCCGCCTGGCTGACCGCCCAACGACCCCCGCCCATT
GACGTCAATAATGACGTATGTTCCCATAGTAACGCCAATAGGGACTTTCCATTGACGTCAATGGGTGGAG
TATTTACGGTAAACTGCCCACTTGGCAGTACATCAAGTGTATCATATGCCAAGTACGCCCCCTATTGACG
TCAATGACGGTAAATGGCCCGCCTGGCATTATGCCCAGTACATGACCTTATGGGACTTTCCTACTTGGCA
GTACATCTACGTATTAGTCATCGCTATTACCATGGTCGAGGTGAGCCCCACGTTCTGCTTCACTCTCCCC
ATCTCCCCCCCCTCCCCACCCCCAATTTTGTATTTATTTATTTTTTAATTATTTTGTGCAGCGATGGGGG
CGGGGGGGGGGGGGGNSGCGCGCCRGGSGGGGSGGGGSGGGGSGRGGGGSGGGGSGGGGSGAGGCGGAGA
GGTGCGGCGGCAGCCAATCAGAGCGGCGCGCTCCGAAAGTTTCCTTTTATGGCGAGGCGGCGGCGGCGGC
GGCCCTATAAAAAGCGAAGCGCGCGGCGGGCGGGAGTCGCTGCGCGCTGCCTTCGCCCCGTGCCCCGCTC
CGCCGCCGCCTCGCGCCGCCCGCCCCGGCTCTGACTGACCGCGTTACTCCCACAGGTGAGCGGGCGGGAC
GGCCCTTCTCCTCCGGGCTGTAATTAGCGCTTGGTTTAATGACGGCTTGTTTCTTTTCTGTGGCTGCGTG
AAAGCCTTGAGGGGCTCCGGGAGGGCCCTTTGTGCGGGGGGAGCGGCTCGGGGGGTGCGTGCGTGTGTGT
GTGCGTGGGGAGCGCCGCGTGCGGCTCCGCGCTGCCCGGCGGCTGTGAGCGCTGCGGGCGCGGCGCGGGG
CTTTGTGCGCTCCGCAGTGTGCGCGAGGGGAGCGCGGCCGGGGGCGGTGCCCCGCGGTGCGGGGGGGGCT
GCGAGGGGAACAAAGGCTGCGTGCGGGGTGTGTGCGTGGGGGGGTGAGCAGGGGGTGTGGGCGCGTCGGT
CGGGCTGCAACCCCCCCTGCACCCCCCTCCCCGAGTTGCTGAGCACGGCCCGGCTTCGGGTGCGGGGCTC
CGTACGGGGCGTGGCGCGGGGCTCGCCGTGCCGGGCGGGGGGTGGCGGCAGGTGGGGGTGCCGGGCGGGG
CGGGGCCGCCTCGGGCCGGGGAGGGCTCGGGGGAGGGGCGCGGCGGCCCCCGGAGCGCCGGCGGCTGTCG
AGGCGCGGCGAGCCGCAGCCATTGCCTTTTATGGTAATCGTGCGAGAGGGCGCAGGGACTTCCTTTGTCC
CAAATCTGTGCGGAGCCGAAATCTGGGAGGCGCCGCCGCACCCCCTCTAGCGGGCGCGGGGCGAAGCGGT
GCGGCGCCGGCAGGAAGGAAATGGGCGGGGAGGGCCTTCGTGCGTCGCCGCGCCGCCGTCCCCTTCTCCC
TCTCCAGCCTCGGGGCTGTCCGCGGGGGGACGGCTGCCTTCGGGGGGGACGGGGCAGGGCGGGGTTCGGC
TTCTGGCGTGTGACCGGCGGCTCTAGCGCCTCTGCTAACCATGTTCATGCCTTCTTCTTTTTCCTACAGC
TCCTGGGCAACGTGCTGGTTGTTGTGCTGTCTCATCATTTTGGCAAAGAATTGCGGCCGTCTCAGGCCGA
GTTCGGTACCGCCACCATGTTCGTGTTCCTGGTGCTCCTGCCTCTGGTGAGCAGCCAGTGCGTGAACTTC
ACCAACCGAACCCAGCTCCCAAGCGCCTACACCAACAGCTTTACACGGGGCGTGTACTACCCTGACAAGG
TGTTCAGATCTAGCGTCCTGCACAGCACTCAGGACCTCTTCCTGCCGTTCTTCAGCAACGTGACATGGTT
CCACGCCATCCACGTGAGCGGCACAAACGGAACCAAGCGGTTTGATAACCCCGTCCTGCCATTCAATGAT
GGAGTTTACTTCGCCAGTACCGAGAAGAGTAACATCATCCGGGGCTGGATCTTCGGCACCACCCTGGATA
GCAAAACACAGAGCCTCCTGATCGTGAACAATGCCACGAACGTCGTGATCAAGGTGTGCGAGTTCCAGTT
TTGCAATTATCCTTTCCTGGGTGTGTACTACCACAAGAACAACAAGAGCTGGATGGAAAGCGAGTTCAGA
GTCTACAGCAGCGCCAACAACTGCACATTCGAGTACGTCTCTCAGCCTTTTCTGATGGACCTTGAGGGGA
AACAAGGCAACTTCAAGAACCTGAGCGAATTCGTGTTCAAGAACATCGACGGCTACTTCAAAATCTACTC
CAAGCACACACCCATCAACCTGGTCCGGGACCTCCCTCAGGGCTTCAGCGCCCTGGAACCCCTGGTCGAC
CTGCCCATAGGCATCAACATAACGCGGTTCCAAACCCTGCTGGCCCTGCATAGATCCTACCTGACTCCTG
GCGACAGCAGCAGCGGATGGACCGCCGGAGCTGCAGCCTACTATGTGGGCTACCTGCAACCTAGAACCTT
CCTGCTGAAGTACAACGAGAACGGCACAATCACAGACGCCGTCGACTGCGCCCTGGACCCTCTCTCTGAG
ACAAAGTGCACCCTGAAGTCCTTCACCGTGGAAAAGGGCATCTACCAGACCAGCAACTTCCGGGTGCAGC
CTACAGAGAGCATCGTGCGATTTCCAAACATTACCAACCTCTGCCCCTTCGGCGAGGTGTTTAACGCCAC
AAGATTTGCCTCCGTTTACGCCTGGAATAGAAAGAGAATCAGCAATTGTGTGGCCGACTACTCCGTGCTG
TATAACAGCGCCTCTTTCAGCACCTTCAAGTGCTACGGCGTTTCCCCAACAAAGCTGAATGACCTGTGCT
TCACCAACGTGTACGCCGACTCCTTCGTAATTAGAGGCGATGAGGTGCGGCAGATCGCACCAGGCCAGAC
CGGTAACATCGCTGACTACAACTATAAGCTGCCTGATGATTTTACAGGCTGCGTGATCGCCTGGAACTCT
AACAACCTGGATAGCAAGGTGGGCGGCAACTACAACTACCTGTACCGGCTGTTTCGCAAGTCTAACCTGA
AACCTTTCGAGAGAGACATCTCCACAGAGATCTACCAGGCCGGTTCTACACCTTGTAACGGGGTGAAAGG
CTTCAACTGTTACTTCCCTCTGCAAAGCTACGGCTTCCAGCCTACCTACGGAGTCGGCTACCAGCCATAC
CGGGTGGTCGTGCTGTCCTTCGAGTTACTCCACGCCCCCGCCACCGTCTGCGGTCCTAAGAAGTCCACCA
ATCTGGTTAAGAACAAATGCGTGAACTTCAACTTCAACGGCCTGACCGGGACCGGCGTGCTGACCGAAAG
CAACAAAAAGTTCCTCCCCTTCCAGCAGTTCGGCCGTGATATCGCTGACACCACAGATGCCGTCAGAGAT
CCACAGACCCTGGAAATCCTGGATATTACACCCTGCTCCTTCGGAGGAGTTTCTGTGATCACCCCCGGGA
CCAATACCAGCAACCAGGTGGCTGTGCTGTACCAAGGTGTTAACTGCACCGAGGTTCCTGTGGCCATCCA
CGCCGATCAGCTGACACCTACTTGGAGAGTGTACTCCACTGGCTCCAATGTGTTCCAGACCAGGGCCGGA
TGTCTGATCGGCGCCGAGTACGTGAATAACAGTTACGAGTGCGACATCCCTATCGGCGCCGGCATCTGTG
CCAGCTACCAGACCCAGACAAACAGCCCTGGGTCTGCTTCCTCTGTAGCTAGCCAGAGCATCATCGCCTA
CACCATGAGCCTGGGCGCAGAGAACAGCGTGGCCTATTCCAACAACTCTATCGCCATTCCCACCAACTTT
ACAATTAGCGTCACAACAGAGATCCTGCCCGTGAGCATGACCAAGACCAGCGTGGACTGTACAATGTACA
TCTGTGGCGACAGCACTGAATGCAGCAACCTGCTGCTGCAATACGGCTCCTTTTGCACCCAACTGAACCG
GGCGCTGACCGGAATCGCCGTGGAACAGGACAAAAATACCCAGGAGGTGTTCGCCCAAGTGAAGCAGATC
TACAAGACCCCACCTATCAAGGACTTCGGCGGCTTTAACTTTAGCCAGATTCTCCCTGATCCTTCTAAGC
CTAGCAAGCGGAGCTTTATCGAGGATCTGCTGTTCAACAAGGTCACCCTGGCCGATGCCGGCTTTATCAA
ACAGTATGGCGATTGCCTGGGCGACATAGCCGCCAGAGATCTGATCTGCGCCCAGAAATTCAACGGCCTG
ACAGTTCTCCCACCTCTGCTGACCGACGAGATGATCGCTCAGTACACCTCTGCCCTGCTGGCTGGCACCA
TCACATCTGGGTGGACATTTGGCGCCGGCGCCGCCCTGCAGATCCCCTTTGCCATGCAGATGGCCTATAG
ATTCAACGGAATCGGCGTGACCCAGAACGTGCTGTATGAAAACCAGAAGCTGATCGCTAACCAGTTCAAT
TCTGCCATCGGCAAGATCCAGGACTCCCTCTCCTCTACCGCCAGCGCCCTGGGCAAACTGCAGGACGTGG
TGAATCAGAACGCCCAAGCCCTGAACACCCTGGTGAAGCAGCTCAGCAGCAATTTTGGCGCCATCAGCTC
TGTGCTGAACGATATCCTGTCTAGACTGGACAAGGTGGAAGCCGAAGTCCAGATCGATAGACTGATCACA
GGCAGACTGCAGTCCCTGCAAACCTACGTGACCCAACAGCTGATCAGGGCCGCTGAAATAAGAGCCAGCG
CCAATCTCGCCGCTATCAAGATGTCCGAGTGTGTGCTGGGACAGTCTAAACGCGTTGACTTCTGCGGCAA
AGGCTATCACCTGATGAGCTTCCCCCAGAGCGCGCCGCACGGCGTGGTGTTCCTGCATGTGACATACGTG
CCTGCCCAAGAGAAGAATTTCACAACCGCCCCTGCCATCTGCCACGACGGCAAGGCCCACTTCCCAAGAG
AGGGCGTTTTCGTTTCCAATGGCACACACTGGTTCGTGACACAAAGAAACTTCTACGAACCCCAGATTAT
CACCACCGACAACACCTTCGTGAGTGGCAATTGTGACGTGGTCATCGGAATCGTGAACAACACAGTGTAC
GACCCTCTGCAACCTGAGCTGGACTCTTTTAAGGAAGAGCTGGACAAGTACTTTAAAAACCACACCAGCC
CCGATGTGGACCTGGGCGACATCAGTGGCATTAACGCCAGCGTGGTGAACATCCAAAAGGAAATCGACAG
ACTGAACGAGGTGGCCAAGAACCTGAACGAGTCCCTGATCGACCTGCAGGAGCTCGGCAAATACGAGCAG
GGATCCGGATACATCCCCGAGGCCCCCAGAGATGGCCAGGCCTACGTGCGGAAGGACGGCGAGTGGGTAC
TGCTGAGCACATTCCTGGGCAGATCCCTGGAGGTGCTGTTCCAGGGCCCAGGCCATCACCACCATCACCA
CCATCATAGCGCCTGGTCCCACCCCCAGTTCGAGAAGGGCGGCGGTAGTGGAGGGGGCGGATCTGGCGGC
TCAGCTTGGAGCCACCCCCAGTTCGAAAAGTGATAATGACTCGAGCGATAATTCACTCCTCAGGTGCAGG
CTGCCTATCAGAAGGTGGTGGCTGGTGTGGCCAATGCCCTGGCTCACAAATACCACTGAGATCTTTTTCC
CTCTGCCAAAAATTATGGGGACATCATGAAGCCCCTTGAGCATCTGACTTCTGGCTAATAAAGGAAATTT
ATTTTCATTGCAATAGTGTGTTGGAATTTTTTGTGTCTCTCACTCGGAAGGACATATGGGAGGGCAAATC
ATTTAAAACATCAGAATGAGTATTTGGTTTAGAGTTTGGCAACATATGCCCATATGCTGGCTGCCATGAA
CAAAGGTTGGCTATAAAGAGGTCATCAGTATATGAAACAGCCCCCTGCTGTCCATTCCTTATTCCATAGA
AAAGCCTTGACTTGAGGTTAGATTTTTTTTATATTTTGTTTTGTGTTATTTTTTTCTTTAACATCCCTAA
AATTTTCCTTACATGTTTTACTAGCCAGATTTTTCCTCCTCTCCTGACTACTCCCAGTCATAGCTGTCCC
TCTTCTCTTATGGAGATCCCTCGACCTGCAGCCCAAGCTTGGCGTAATCATGGTCATAGCTGTTTCCTGT
GTGAAATTGTTATCCGCTCACAATTCCACACAACATACGAGCCGGAAGCATAAAGTGTAAAGCCTGGGGT
GCCTAATGAGTGAGCTAACTCACATTAATTGCGTTGCGCTCACTGCCCGCTTTCCAGTCGGGAAACCTGT
CGTGCCAGCGGATCGATCCGCTGCATTAATGAATCGGCCAACGCGCGGGGAGAGGCGGTTTGCGTATTGG
GCGCTCTTCCGCTTCCTCGCTCACTGACTCGCTGCGCTCGGTCGTTCGGCTGCGGCGAGCGGTATCAGCT
CACTCAAAGGCGGTAATACGGTTATCCACAGAATCAGGGGATAACGCAGGAAAGAACATGTGAGCAAAAG
GCCAGCAAAAGGCCAGGAACCGTAAAAAGGCCGCGTTGCTGGCGTTTTTCCATAGGCTCCGCCCCCCTGA
CGAGCATCACAAAAATCGACGCTCAAGTCAGAGGTGGCGAAACCCGACAGGACTATAAAGATACCAGGCG
TTTCCCCCTGGAAGCTCCCTCGTGCGCTCTCCTGTTCCGACCCTGCCGCTTACCGGATACCTGTCCGCCT
TTCTCCCTTCGGGAAGCGTGGCGCTTTCTCATAGCTCACGCTGTAGGTATCTCAGTTCGGTGTAGGTCGT
TCGCTCCAAGCTGGGCTGTGTGCACGAACCCCCCGTTCAGCCCGACCGCTGCGCCTTATCCGGTAACTAT
CGTCTTGAGTCCAACCCGGTAAGACACGACTTATCGCCACTGGCAGCAGCCACTGGTAACAGGATTAGCA
GAGCGAGGTATGTAGGCGGTGCTACAGAGTTCTTGAAGTGGTGGCCTAACTACGGCTACACTAGAAGAAC
AGTATTTGGTATCTGCGCTCTGCTGAAGCCAGTTACCTTCGGAAAAAGAGTTGGTAGCTCTTGATCCGGC
AAACAAACCACCGCTGGTAGCGGTGGTTTTTTTGTTTGCAAGCAGCAGATTACGCGCAGAAAAAAAGGAT
CTCAAGAAGATCCTTTGATCTTTTCTACGGGGTCTGACGCTCAGTGGAACGAAAACTCACGTTAAGGGAT
TTTGGTCATGAGATTATCAAAAAGGATCTTCACCTAGATCCTTTTAAATTAAAAATGAAGTTTTAAATCA
ATCTAAAGTATATATGAGTAAACTTGGTCTGACAGTTACCAATGCTTAATCAGTGAGGCACCTATCTCAG
CGATCTGTCTATTTCGTTCATCCATAGTTGCCTGACTCCCCGTCGTGTAGATAACTACGATACGGGAGGG
CTTACCATCTGGCCCCAGTGCTGCAATGATACCGCGAGACCCACGCTCACCGGCTCCAGATTTATCAGCA
ATAAACCAGCCAGCCGGAAGGGCCGAGCGCAGAAGTGGTCCTGCAACTTTATCCGCCTCCATCCAGTCTA
TTAATTGTTGCCGGGAAGCTAGAGTAAGTAGTTCGCCAGTTAATAGTTTGCGCAACGTTGTTGCCATTGC
TACAGGCATCGTGGTGTCACGCTCGTCGTTTGGTATGGCTTCATTCAGCTCCGGTTCCCAACGATCAAGG
CGAGTTACATGATCCCCCATGTTGTGCAAAAAAGCGGTTAGCTCCTTCGGTCCTCCGATCGTTGTCAGAA
GTAAGTTGGCCGCAGTGTTATCACTCATGGTTATGGCAGCACTGCATAATTCTCTTACTGTCATGCCATC
CGTAAGATGCTTTTCTGTGACTGGTGAGTACTCAACCAAGTCATTCTGAGAATAGTGTATGCGGCGACCG
AGTTGCTCTTGCCCGGCGTCAATACGGGATAATACCGCGCCACATAGCAGAACTTTAAAAGTGCTCATCA
TTGGAAAACGTTCTTCGGGGCGAAAACTCTCAAGGATCTTACCGCTGTTGAGATCCAGTTCGATGTAACC
CACTCGTGCACCCAACTGATCTTCAGCATCTTTTACTTTCACCAGCGTTTCTGGGTGAGCAAAAACAGGA
AGGCAAAATGCCGCAAAAAAGGGAATAAGGGCGACACGGAAATGTTGAATACTCATACTCTTCCTTTTTC
AATATTATTGAAGCATTTATCAGGGTTATTGTCTCATGAGCGGATACATATTTGAATGTATTTAGAAAAA
TAAACAAATAGGGGTTCCGCGCACATTTCCCCGAAAAGTGCCACCTG
Features (pLannotate 1.2.2; 15 found; start..end, strand, type, name):
      5..384     +  enhancer       CMV enhancer: human cytomegalovirus immediate early enhancer
    386..662     +  promoter       chicken β-actin promoter: No description available
    663..1679    +  intron         chimeric intron: chimera between introns from chicken β-actin and rabbit β-globin
   1677..1754    +  CDS            HBBC_AMMLE (fragment): Experimental evidence at protein level: Swiss-Prot protein existence level 1. Involved in oxygen transport from the lung to the various peripheral tissues. From Ammotragus lervia (Barbary sheep) (Antilope lervia).
   1767..5390    +  CDS            S (fragment): SPIKE_SARS2 - Experimental evidence at protein level: Swiss-Prot protein existence level 1. [Spike glycoprotein]: May down-regulate host tetherin (BST2) by lysosomal degradation, thereby counteracting its antiviral activity. From Severe acute respiratory syndrome coronavirus 2 (2019-nCoV) (SARS-CoV-2).
   5607..5630    +  CDS            Strep-Tag II: peptide that binds Strep-Tactin®, an engineered form of streptavidin
   5652..5726    +  CDS            HBB (fragment): HBB_PONPY - Experimental evidence at transcript level: Swiss-Prot protein existence level 2. Involved in oxygen transport from the lung to the various peripheral tissues. From Pongo pygmaeus (Bornean orangutan).
   5797..5852    +  polyA_signal   β-globin poly(A) signal: rabbit β-globin polyadenylation signal (Gil and Proudfoot, 1987)
   6237..6253    -  protein_bind   lac operator: The lac repressor binds to the lac operator to inhibit transcription in E. coli. This inhibition can be relieved by adding lactose or isopropyl-β-D-thiogalactopyranoside (IPTG). lac repressor encoded by lacI
   6261..6291    -  promoter       lac promoter: promoter for the E. coli lac operon
   6306..6327    -  protein_bind   CAP binding site: CAP binding activates transcription in the presence of cAMP. E. coli catabolite activator protein
   6343..6444    -  CDS            lacI (fragment): LACI_ECOLI - Experimental evidence at protein level: Swiss-Prot protein existence level 1. Repressor of the lactose operon. Binds allolactose as an inducer. From Escherichia coli (strain K12).
   6627..7215    -  rep_origin     ori: high-copy-number ColE1/pMB1/pBR322/pUC origin of replication
   7386..8246    -  CDS            AmpR: β-lactamase; bla; confers resistance to ampicillin, carbenicillin, and related antibiotics
   8247..8351    -  promoter       AmpR promoter: bla
