[The description below was written by a language model from this plasmid's Addgene catalogue record and pLannotate feature annotations shown in this document.]
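Description:
pαH-S-GSAS-P1-like is a mammalian expression plasmid built on the pαH backbone for producing a soluble SARS-CoV-2 spike ectodomain carrying mutations of the P.1-like lineage. It is maintained in E. coli through a high-copy ColE1/pUC-type origin and selected with ampicillin via the β-lactamase gene (AmpR) and its own promoter. Remnants of a lac promoter/operator region and a lacI fragment are also annotated in the bacterial portion of the backbone. The sequenced record is 8,377 nt, consistent with the stated backbone and insert sizes.

Expression is driven by a CAG-type arrangement: the CMV immediate early enhancer, the chicken β-actin promoter and a chimeric chicken β-actin/rabbit β-globin intron, with transcripts terminated by a rabbit β-globin polyadenylation signal. The short globin "CDS" fragments flagged on either side of the insert most likely reflect globin-derived exon and untranslated sequences of this cassette rather than intended coding regions.

The 3,624 bp insert encodes spike residues 1–1208, in which the furin cleavage site (RRAR, residues 682–685) is replaced by GSAS to prevent S1/S2 processing. The variant substitutions are L18F, T20N, P26S, D138Y, R190S, K417N, E484K, N501Y, D614G, H655Y and T1027I. Downstream, the backbone supplies an HRV 3C protease site, an 8×His tag and a tandem Strep-Tag II for affinity purification and optional tag removal, although the automated annotation picks up only one Strep-Tag II copy.

The construct is intended for recombinant spike production in mammalian cells. The associated publication addresses how natural mutations affect spike structure, conformation and antigenicity.
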