Addgene plasmid #173789: pαH-S-GSAS-P1-like
Purpose: Mammalian expression of SARS-CoV-2 Spike protein P-1-like variant (K417N)
Depositing lab: Priyamvada Acharya. Depositing organization: Duke University. Publication: Effect of natural mutations of SARS-CoV-2 on spike structure, conformation, and antigenicity. Gobeil SM, Janowska K, McDowell S, Mansouri K, Parks R, Stalls V, Kopp MF, Manne K, Li D, Wiehe K, Saunders KO, Edwards RJ, Korber B, Haynes BF, Henderson R, Acharya P. Science. 2021 Jun 24. pii: science.abi6226. doi: 10.1126/science.abi6226. PubMed 34168071.
Backbone
  Vector backbone: pαH
  Backbone size w/o insert (bp): 4746
  Vector type: Mammalian Expression
Growth in bacteria
  Bacterial resistance: Ampicillin, 100 μg/mL
  Growth temperature: 37°C
  Growth strain: DH5alpha
  Copy number: High Copy
Gene/Insert
  Gene/Insert name: Spike S-GSAS- P-1-like variant (K417N)
  Species: Severe acute respiratory syndrome coronavirus 2
  Insert size (bp): 3624
  Mutation: Ectodomain (AAs 1-1208); 682-685 (furin site = RRAR) replaced with GSAS; D614G; N501Y; K417N; E484K; L18F; T20N;P26S; D138Y; R190S;-H655Y;T1027I
  Entrez Gene: S (a.k.a. GU280_gp02, spike glycoprotein)
  Tag / fusion protein: HRV3C cleavage site, 8X His tag, 2X Strep-Tag II (C terminal on backbone)
  Cloning method: Gibson Cloning
  Sequencing primers: 5′ n/a
Resource information
  A portion of this plasmid was derived from a plasmid made by: Jason McLellan
Terms and licenses: Academic/Nonprofit Terms; Industry Terms: Not Available to Industry
How to cite: pαH-S-GSAS-P1-like was a gift from Priyamvada Acharya (Addgene plasmid # 173789 ; http://n2t.net/addgene:173789 ; RRID:Addgene_173789)
